>Addgene plasmid #105683 | p70a-T7RNAP | depositor full sequence | sequence record 326169 | p70a-T7RNAP sequence 5425 bps
AATAATTTTGTTTAACTTTAAGAAGGAGGATCCAAATGAACACGATTAACATCGCTAAGAACGACTTCTC
TGACATCGAACTGGCTGCTATCCCGTTCAACACTCTGGCTGACCATTACGGTGAGCGTTTAGCTCGCGAA
CAGTTGGCCCTTGAGCATGAGTCTTACGAGATGGGTGAAGCACGCTTCCGCAAGATGTTTGAGCGTCAAC
TTAAAGCTGGTGAGGTTGCGGATAACGCTGCCGCCAAGCCTCTCATCACTACCCTACTCCCTAAGATGAT
TGCACGCATCAACGACTGGTTTGAGGAAGTGAAAGCTAAGCGCGGCAAGCGCCCGACAGCCTTCCAGTTC
CTGCAAGAAATCAAGCCGGAAGCCGTAGCGTACATCACCATTAAGACCACTCTGGCTTGCCTAACCAGTG
CTGACAATACAACCGTTCAGGCTGTAGCAAGCGCAATCGGTCGGGCCATTGAGGACGAGGCTCGCTTCGG
TCGTATCCGTGACCTTGAAGCTAAGCACTTCAAGAAAAACGTTGAGGAACAACTCAACAAGCGCGTAGGG
CACGTCTACAAGAAAGCATTTATGCAAGTTGTCGAGGCTGACATGCTCTCTAAGGGTCTACTCGGTGGCG
AGGCGTGGTCTTCGTGGCATAAGGAAGACTCTATTCATGTAGGAGTACGCTGCATCGAGATGCTCATTGA
GTCAACCGGAATGGTTAGCTTACACCGCCAAAATGCTGGCGTAGTAGGTCAAGACTCTGAGACTATCGAA
CTCGCACCTGAATACGCTGAGGCTATCGCAACCCGTGCAGGTGCGCTGGCTGGCATCTCTCCGATGTTCC
AACCTTGCGTAGTTCCTCCTAAGCCGTGGACTGGCATTACTGGTGGTGGCTATTGGGCTAACGGTCGTCG
TCCTCTGGCGCTGGTGCGTACTCACAGTAAGAAAGCACTGATGCGCTACGAAGACGTTTACATGCCTGAG
GTGTACAAAGCGATTAACATTGCGCAAAACACCGCATGGAAAATCAACAAGAAAGTCCTAGCGGTCGCCA
ACGTAATCACCAAGTGGAAGCATTGTCCGGTCGAGGACATCCCTGCGATTGAGCGTGAAGAACTCCCGAT
GAAACCGGAAGACATCGACATGAATCCTGAGGCTCTCACCGCGTGGAAACGTGCTGCCGCTGCTGTGTAC
CGCAAGGACAAGGCTCGCAAGTCTCGCCGTATCAGCCTTGAGTTCATGCTTGAGCAAGCCAATAAGTTTG
CTAACCATAAGGCCATCTGGTTCCCTTACAACATGGACTGGCGCGGTCGTGTTTACGCTGTGTCAATGTT
CAACCCGCAAGGTAACGATATGACCAAAGGACTGCTTACGCTGGCGAAAGGTAAACCAATCGGTAAGGAA
GGTTACTACTGGCTGAAAATCCACGGTGCAAACTGTGCGGGTGTCGATAAGGTTCCGTTCCCTGAGCGCA
TCAAGTTCATTGAGGAAAACCACGAGAACATCATGGCTTGCGCTAAGTCTCCACTGGAGAACACTTGGTG
GGCTGAGCAAGATTCTCCGTTCTGCTTCCTTGCGTTCTGCTTTGAGTACGCTGGGGTACAGCACCACGGC
CTGAGCTATAACTGCTCCCTTCCGCTGGCGTTTGACGGGTCTTGCTCTGGCATCCAGCACTTCTCCGCGA
TGCTCCGAGATGAGGTAGGTGGTCGCGCGGTTAACTTGCTTCCTAGTGAAACCGTTCAGGACATCTACGG
GATTGTTGCTAAGAAAGTCAACGAGATTCTACAAGCAGACGCAATCAATGGGACCGATAACGAAGTAGTT
ACCGTGACCGATGAGAACACTGGTGAAATCTCTGAGAAAGTCAAGCTGGGCACTAAGGCACTGGCTGGTC
AATGGCTGGCTTACGGTGTTACTCGCAGTGTGACTAAGCGTTCAGTCATGACGCTGGCTTACGGGTCCAA
AGAGTTCGGCTTCCGTCAACAAGTGCTGGAAGATACCATTCAGCCAGCTATTGATTCCGGCAAGGGTCTG
ATGTTCACTCAGCCGAATCAGGCTGCTGGATACATGGCTAAGCTGATTTGGGAATCTGTGAGCGTGACGG
TGGTAGCTGCGGTTGAAGCAATGAACTGGCTTAAGTCTGCTGCTAAGCTGCTGGCTGCTGAGGTCAAAGA
TAAGAAGACTGGAGAGATTCTTCGCAAGCGTTGCGCTGTGCATTGGGTAACTCCTGATGGTTTCCCTGTG
TGGCAGGAATACAAGAAGCCTATTCAGACGCGCTTGAACCTGATGTTCCTCGGTCAGTTCCGCTTACAGC
CTACCATTAACACCAACAAAGATAGCGAGATTGATGCACACAAACAGGAGTCTGGTATCGCTCCTAACTT
TGTACACAGCCAAGACGGTAGCCACCTTCGTAAGACTGTAGTGTGGGCACACGAGAAGTACGGAATCGAA
TCTTTTGCACTGATTCACGACTCCTTCGGTACCATTCCGGCTGACGCTGCGAACCTGTTCAAAGCAGTGC
GCGAAACTATGGTTGACACATATGAGTCTTGTGATGTACTGGCTGATTTCTACGACCAGTTCGCTGACCA
GTTGCACGAGTCTCAATTGGACAAAATGCCAGCACTTCCGGCTAAAGGTAACTTGAACCTCCGTGACATC
TTAGAGTCGGACTTCGCGTTCGCGTAACTCGAGGAATTCGACTCAATTAGTTCAGTCAGTTTCAGGATAT
TAGTCATCTCTACATTGATTATGAGTATTCAGAAATTCCTTAAATATTCTGACAAATGGGGAGTTTAGGG
AAAGAGCCCATAAAAAAACCCGCCGAAGCGGGTTTTTACGTTATTTGCGGATTAACGATTACTCGTTATC
AGAACCGCCCAGACCTGCGTTCAGCAGTTCTGCCAGGCTGGCAGATGCGTCTTCCGAATTGATCCGTCGA
CCAAAGCCCGCCGAAAGGCGGGCTTTTCTGTGCCGGCATGATAAGCTGTCAAACATGAGAATTACAACTT
ATATCGTATGGGGCTGACTTCAGGTGCTACATTTGAAGAGATAAATTGCACTGAAATCTAGAAATATTTT
ATCTGATTAATAAGATGATCTTCTTGAGATCGTTTTGGTCTGCGCGTAATCTCTTGCTCTGAAAACGAAA
AAACCGCCTTGCAGGGCGGTTTTTCGAAGGTTCTCTGAGCTACCAACTCTTTGAACCGAGGTAACTGGCT
TGGAGGAGCGCAGTCACCAAAACTTGTCCTTTCAGTTTAGCCTTAACCGGCGCATGACTTCAAGACTAAC
TCCTCTAAATCAATTACCAGTGGCTGCTGCCAGTGGTGCTTTTGCATGTCTTTCCGGGTTGGACTCAAGA
CGATAGTTACCGGATAAGGCGCAGCGGTCGGACTGAACGGGGGGTTCGTGCATACAGTCCAGCTTGGAGC
GAACTGCCTACCCGGAACTGAGTGTCAGGCGTGGAATGAGACAAACGCGGCCATAACAGCGGAATGACAC
CGGTAAACCGAAAGGCAGGAACAGGAGAGCGCACGAGGGAGCCGCCAGGGGAAACGCCTGGTATCTTTAT
AGTCCTGTCGGGTTTCGCCACCACTGATTTGAGCGTCAGATTTCGTGATGCTTGTCAGGGGGGCGGAGCC
TATGGAAAAACGGCTTTGCCGCGGCCCTCTCACTTCCCTGTTAAGTATCTTCCTGGCATCTTCCAGGAAA
TCTCCGCCCCGTTCGTAAGCCATTTCCGCTCGCCGCAGTCGAACGACCGAGCGTAGCGAGTCAGTGAGCG
AGGAAGCGGAATATATCCTGTATCACATATTCTGCTGACGCACCGGTGCAGCCTTTTTTCTCCTGCCACA
TGAAGCACTTCACTGACACCCTCATCAGTGCCAACATAGTAAGCCAGTATACACTCCGCTAGGGTCATGA
GATTATCAAAAAGGATCTTCACCTAGATCCTTTTAAATTAAAAATGAAGTTTTAAATCAATCTAAAGTAT
ATATGAGTAAACTTGGTCTGACAGTTACCAATGCTTAATCAGTGAGGCACCTATCTCAGCGATCTGTCTA
TTTCGTTCATCCATAGTTGCCTGACTCCCCGTCGTGTAGATAACTACGATACGGGAGGGCTTACCATCTG
GCCCCAGTGCTGCAATGATACCGCGAGACCCACGCTCACCGGCTCCAGATTTATCAGCAATAAACCAGCC
AGCCGGAAGGGCCGAGCGCAGAAGTGGTCCTGCAACTTTATCCGCCTCCATCCAGTCTATTAATTGTTGC
CGGGAAGCTAGAGTAAGTAGTTCGCCAGTTAATAGTTTGCGCAACGTTGTTGCCATTGCTACAGGCATCG
TGGTGTCACGCTCGTCGTTTGGTATGGCTTCATTCAGCTCCGGTTCCCAACGATCAAGGCGAGTTACATG
ATCCCCCATGTTGTGCAAAAAAGCGGTTAGCTCCTTCGGTCCTCCGATCGTTGTCAGAAGTAAGTTGGCC
GCAGTGTTATCACTCATGGTTATGGCAGCACTGCATAATTCTCTTACTGTCATGCCATCCGTAAGATGCT
TTTCTGTGACTGGTGAGTACTCAACCAAGTCATTCTGAGAATAGTGTATGCGGCGACCGAGTTGCTCTTG
CCCGGCGTCAATACGGGATAATACCGCGCCACATAGCAGAACTTTAAAAGTGCTCATCATTGGAAAACGT
TCTTCGGGGCGAAAACTCTCAAGGATCTTACCGCTGTTGAGATCCAGTTCGATGTAACCCACTCGTGCAC
CCAACTGATCTTCAGCATCTTTTACTTTCACCAGCGTTTCTGGGTGAGCAAAAACAGGAAGGCAAAATGC
CGCAAAAAAGGGAATAAGGGCGACACGGAAATGTTGAATACTCATACTCTTCCTTTTTCAATATTATTGA
AGCATTTATCAGGGTTATTGTCTCATGAGCGGATACATATTTGAATGTATTTAGAAAAATAAACAAATAG
GGGTTCCGCGCACATTTCCCCGAAAAGTGCCACCTGACGTCTAAGAAACCATTATTATCATGACATTAAC
CTATAAAAATAGGCGTATCACGAGGCCCTTTCGTCTTCAAGAATTCTGGCGAATCCTCTGACCAGCCAGA
AAACGACCTTTCTGTGGTGAAACCGGATGCTGCAATTCAGAGCGGCAGCAAGTGGGGGACAGCAGAAGAC
CTGACCGCCGCAGAGTGGATGTTTGACATGGTGAAGACTATCGCACCATCAGCCAGAAAACCGAATTTTG
CTGGGTGGGCTAACGATATCCGCCTGATGCGTGAACGTGACGGACGTAACCACCGCGACATGTGTGTGCT
GTTCCGCTGGGCATGCCAGGACAACTTCTGGTCCGGTAACGTGCTGAGCTAACACCGTGCGTGTTGACAA
TTTTACCTCTGGCGGTGATAATGGTTGCAGCTAGC
Features (pLannotate 1.2.2; 8 found; start..end, strand, type, name):
      8..28      +  RBS            RBS: efficient ribosome binding site from bacteriophage T7 gene 10 (Olins and Rangwala, 1989)
     36..2684    +  CDS            RPOL_BPT7: Experimental evidence at protein level: Swiss-Prot protein existence level 1. Highly processive DNA-dependent RNA polymerase that catalyzes the transcription of class II and class III viral genes. Recognizes a specific promoter sequence and enters first into an 'abortive phase' where very short transcripts are synthesized and released before proceeding to the processive transcription of long RNA chains. Unwinds the double-stranded DNA to expose the coding strand for templating. Participates in the initiation of viral DNA replication presumably by making primers accessible to the DNA polymerase
   3104..3648    +  rep_origin     p15A ori: Plasmids containing the medium-copy-number p15A origin of replication can be propagated in E. coli cells that contain a second plasmid with the ColE1 origin.
   3736..3791    +  rep_origin     RSF ori (fragment): Plasmids containing the RSF 1030 origin of replication can be propagated in E. coli cells that contain additional plasmids with compatible origins.
   3890..3911    -  misc_feature   bom (fragment): basis of mobility region from pBR322
   4015..4875    -  CDS            AmpR: β-lactamase; bla; confers resistance to ampicillin, carbenicillin, and related antibiotics
   4876..4980    -  promoter       AmpR promoter: bla
   5082..5369    +  CDS            O (fragment): VRPO_LAMBD - Protein inferred from homology: Swiss-Prot protein existence level 3. Necessary for the bidirectional replication of DNA. It interacts with the ori (origin of replication) region of the genome during the initiation of replication. From Escherichia phage lambda (Bacteriophage lambda).
