>Addgene plasmid #105683 | p70a-T7RNAP | addgene full sequence | sequence record 331344 | Addgene NGS Result
AATAATTTTGTTTAACTTTAAGAAGGAGGATCCAAATGAACACGATTAACATCGCTAAGAACGACTTCTC
TGACATCGAACTGGCTGCTATCCCGTTCAACACTCTGGCTGACCATTACGGTGAGCGTTTAGCTCGCGAA
CAGTTGGCCCTTGAGCATGAGTCTTACGAGATGGGTGAAGCACGCTTCCGCAAGATGTTTGAGCGTCAAC
TTAAAGCTGGTGAGGTTGCGGATAACGCTGCCGCCAAGCCTCTCATCACTACCCTACTCCCTAAGATGAT
TGCACGCATCAACGACTGGTTTGAGGAAGTGAAAGCTAAGCGCGGCAAGCGCCCGACAGCCTTCCAGTTC
CTGCAAGAAATCAAGCCGGAAGCCGTAGCGTACATCACCATTAAGACCACTCTGGCTTGCCTAACCAGTG
CTGACAATACAACCGTTCAGGCTGTAGCAAGCGCAATCGGTCGGGCCATTGAGGACGAGGCTCGCTTCGG
TCGTATCCGTGACCTTGAAGCTAAGCACTTCAAGAAAAACGTTGAGGAACAACTCAACAAGCGCGTAGGG
CACGTCTACAAGAAAGCATTTATGCAAGTTGTCGAGGCTGACATGCTCTCTAAGGGTCTACTCGGTGGCG
AGGCGTGGTCTTCGTGGCATAAGGAAGACTCTATTCATGTAGGAGTACGCTGCATCGAGATGCTCATTGA
GTCAACCGGAATGGTTAGCTTACACCGCCAAAATGCTGGCGTAGTAGGTCAAGACTCTGAGACTATCGAA
CTCGCACCTGAATACGCTGAGGCTATCGCAACCCGTGCAGGTGCGCTGGCTGGCATCTCTCCGATGTTCC
AACCTTGCGTAGTTCCTCCTAAGCCGTGGACTGGCATTACTGGTGGTGGCTATTGGGCTAACGGTCGTCG
TCCTCTGGCGCTGGTGCGTACTCACAGTAAGAAAGCACTGATGCGCTACGAAGACGTTTACATGCCTGAG
GTGTACAAAGCGATTAACATTGCGCAAAACACCGCATGGAAAATCAACAAGAAAGTCCTAGCGGTCGCCA
ACGTAATCACCAAGTGGAAGCATTGTCCGGTCGAGGACATCCCTGCGATTGAGCGTGAAGAACTCCCGAT
GAAACCGGAAGACATCGACATGAATCCTGAGGCTCTCACCGCGTGGAAACGTGCTGCCGCTGCTGTGTAC
CGCAAGGACAAGGCTCGCAAGTCTCGCCGTATCAGCCTTGAGTTCATGCTTGAGCAAGCCAATAAGTTTG
CTAACCATAAGGCCATCTGGTTCCCTTACAACATGGACTGGCGCGGTCGTGTTTACGCTGTGTCAATGTT
CAACCCGCAAGGTAACGATATGACCAAAGGACTGCTTACGCTGGCGAAAGGTAAACCAATCGGTAAGGAA
GGTTACTACTGGCTGAAAATCCACGGTGCAAACTGTGCGGGTGTCGATAAGGTTCCGTTCCCTGAGCGCA
TCAAGTTCATTGAGGAAAACCACGAGAACATCATGGCTTGCGCTAAGTCTCCACTGGAGAACACTTGGTG
GGCTGAGCAAGATTCTCCGTTCTGCTTCCTTGCGTTCTGCTTTGAGTACGCTGGGGTACAGCACCACGGC
CTGAGCTATAACTGCTCCCTTCCGCTGGCGTTTGACGGGTCTTGCTCTGGCATCCAGCACTTCTCCGCGA
TGCTCCGAGATGAGGTAGGTGGTCGCGCGGTTAACTTGCTTCCTAGTGAAACCGTTCAGGACATCTACGG
GATTGTTGCTAAGAAAGTCAACGAGATTCTACAAGCAGACGCAATCAATGGGACCGATAACGAAGTAGTT
ACCGTGACCGATGAGAACACTGGTGAAATCTCTGAGAAAGTCAAGCTGGGCACTAAGGCACTGGCTGGTC
AATGGCTGGCTTACGGTGTTACTCGCAGTGTGACTAAGCGTTCAGTCATGACGCTGGCTTACGGGTCCAA
AGAGTTCGGCTTCCGTCAACAAGTGCTGGAAGATACCATTCAGCCAGCTATTGATTCCGGCAAGGGTCTG
ATGTTCACTCAGCCGAATCAGGCTGCTGGATACATGGCTAAGCTGATTTGGGAATCTGTGAGCGTGACGG
TGGTAGCTGCGGTTGAAGCAATGAACTGGCTTAAGTCTGCTGCTAAGCTGCTGGCTGCTGAGGTCAAAGA
TAAGAAGACTGGAGAGATTCTTCGCAAGCGTTGCGCTGTGCATTGGGTAACTCCTGATGGTTTCCCTGTG
TGGCAGGAATACAAGAAGCCTATTCAGACGCGCTTGAACCTGATGTTCCTCGGTCAGTTCCGCTTACAGC
CTACCATTAACACCAACAAAGATAGCGAGATTGATGCACACAAACAGGAGTCTGGTATCGCTCCTAACTT
TGTACACAGCCAAGACGGTAGCCACCTTCGTAAGACTGTAGTGTGGGCACACGAGAAGTACGGAATCGAA
TCTTTTGCACTGATTCACGACTCCTTCGGTACCATTCCGGCTGACGCTGCGAACCTGTTCAAAGCAGTGC
GCGAAACTATGGTTGACACATATGAGTCTTGTGATGTACTGGCTGATTTCTACGACCAGTTCGCTGACCA
GTTGCACGAGTCTCAATTGGACAAAATGCCAGCACTTCCGGCTAAAGGTAACTTGAACCTCCGTGACATC
TTAGAGTCGGACTTCGCGTTCGCGTAACTCGAGGAATTCCGACTCAATTAGTTCAGTCAGTTTCAGGATA
TTAGTCATCTCTACATTGATTATGAGTATTCAGAAATTCCTTAAATATTCTGACAAATGCTCTTTCCCTA
AACTCCCCCCATAAAAAAACCCGCCGAAGCGGGTTTTTACGTTATTTGCGGATTAACGATTACTCGTTAT
CAGAACCGCCCAGACCTGCGTTCAGCAGTTCTGCCAGGCTGGCAGATGCGTCTTCCGGAATTGATCCGTC
GACCAAAGCCCGCCGAAAGGCGGGCTTTTCTGTGCCGGCATGATAAGCTGTCAAACATGAGAATTGCAAC
TTATATCGTATGGGGCTGACTTCAGGTGCTACATTTGAAGAGATAAATTGCACTGAAATCTAGAAATATT
TTATCTGATTAATAAGATGATCTTCTTGAGATCGTTTTGGTCTGCGCGTAATCTCTTGCTCTGAAAACGA
AAAAACCGCCTTGCAGGGCGGTTTTTCGAAGGTTCTCTGAGCTACCAACTCTTTGAACCGAGGTAACTGG
CTTGGAGGAGCGCAGTCACCAAAACTTGTCCTTTCAGTTTAGCCTTAACCGGCGCATGACTTCAAGACTA
ACTCCTCTAAATCAATTACCAGTGGCTGCTGCCAGTGGTGCTTTTGCATGTCTTTCCGGGTTGGACTCAA
GACGATAGTTACCGGATAAGGCGCAGCGGTCGGACTGAACGGGGGGTTCGTGCATACAGTCCAGCTTGGA
GCGAACTGCCTACCCGGAACTGAGTGTCAGGCGTGGAATGAGACAAACGCGGCCATAACAGCGGAATGAC
ACCGGTAAACCGAAAGGCAGGAACAGGAGAGCGCACGAGGGAGCCGCCAGGGGGAAACGCCTGGTATCTT
TATAGTCCTGTCGGGTTTCGCCACCACTGATTTGAGCGTCAGATTTCGTGATGCTTGTCAGGGGGGCGGA
GCCTATGGAAAAACGGCTTTGCCGCGGCCCTCTCACTTCCCTGTTAAGTATCTTCCTGGCATCTTCCAGG
AAATCTCCGCCCCGTTCGTAAGCCATTTCCGCTCGCCGCAGTCGAACGACCGAGCGTAGCGAGTCAGTGA
GCGAGGAAGCGGAATATATCCTGTATCACATATTCTGCTGACGCACCGGTGCAGCCTTTTTTCTCCTGCC
ACATGAAGCACTTCACTGACACCCTCATCAGTGCCAACATAGTAAGCCAGTATACACTCCGCTAGGGTCA
TGAGATTATCAAAAAGGATCTTCACCTAGATCCTTTTAAATTAAAAATGAAGTTTTAAATCAATCTAAAG
TATATATGAGTAAACTTGGTCTGACAGTTACCAATGCTTAATCAGTGAGGCACCTATCTCAGCGATCTGT
CTATTTCGTTCATCCATAGTTGCCTGACTCCCCGTCGTGTAGATAACTACGATACGGGAGGGCTTACCAT
CTGGCCCCAGTGCTGCAATGATACCGCGAGACCCACGCTCACCGGCTCCAGATTTATCAGCAATAAACCA
GCCAGCCGGAAGGGCCGAGCGCAGAAGTGGTCCTGCAACTTTATCCGCCTCCATCCAGTCTATTAATTGT
TGCCGGGAAGCTAGAGTAAGTAGTTCGCCAGTTAATAGTTTGCGCAACGTTGTTGCCATTGCTACAGGCA
TCGTGGTGTCACGCTCGTCGTTTGGTATGGCTTCATTCAGCTCCGGTTCCCAACGATCAAGGCGAGTTAC
ATGATCCCCCATGTTGTGCAAAAAAGCGGTTAGCTCCTTCGGTCCTCCGATCGTTGTCAGAAGTAAGTTG
GCCGCAGTGTTATCACTCATGGTTATGGCAGCACTGCATAATTCTCTTACTGTCATGCCATCCGTAAGAT
GCTTTTCTGTGACTGGTGAGTACTCAACCAAGTCATTCTGAGAATAGTGTATGCGGCGACCGAGTTGCTC
TTGCCCGGCGTCAATACGGGATAATACCGCGCCACATAGCAGAACTTTAAAAGTGCTCATCATTGGAAAA
CGTTCTTCGGGGCGAAAACTCTCAAGGATCTTACCGCTGTTGAGATCCAGTTCGATGTAACCCACTCGTG
CACCCAACTGATCTTCAGCATCTTTTACTTTCACCAGCGTTTCTGGGTGAGCAAAAACAGGAAGGCAAAA
TGCCGCAAAAAAGGGAATAAGGGCGACACGGAAATGTTGAATACTCATACTCTTCCTTTTTCAATATTAT
TGAAGCATTTATCAGGGTTATTGTCTCATGAGCGGATACATATTTGAATGTATTTAGAAAAATAAACAAA
TAGGGGTTCCGCGCACATTTCCCCGAAAAGTGCCACCTGACGTCTAAGAAACCATTATTATCATGACATT
AACCTATAAAAATAGGCGTATCACGAGGCCCTTTCGTCTTCAAGAATTCTGGCGAATCCTCTGACCAGCC
AGAAAACGACCTTTCTGTGGTGAAACCGGATGCTGCAATTCAGAGCGCCAGCAAGTGGGGGACAGCAGAA
GACCTGACCGCCGCAGAGTGGATGTTTGACATGGTGAAGACTATCGCACCATCAGCCAGAAAACCGAATT
TTGCTGGGTGGGCTAACGATATCCGCCTGATGCGTGAACGTGACGGACGTAACCACCGCGACATGTGTGT
GCTGTTCCGCTGGGCATGCCAGGACAACTTCTGGTCCGGTAACGTGCTGAGCTAACACCGTGCGTGTTGA
CAATTTTACCTCTGGCGGTGATAATGGTTGCAGCTAGC
Features (pLannotate 1.2.2; 8 found; start..end, strand, type, name):
      8..28      +  RBS            RBS: efficient ribosome binding site from bacteriophage T7 gene 10 (Olins and Rangwala, 1989)
     36..2684    +  CDS            RPOL_BPT7: Experimental evidence at protein level: Swiss-Prot protein existence level 1. Highly processive DNA-dependent RNA polymerase that catalyzes the transcription of class II and class III viral genes. Recognizes a specific promoter sequence and enters first into an 'abortive phase' where very short transcripts are synthesized and released before proceeding to the processive transcription of long RNA chains. Unwinds the double-stranded DNA to expose the coding strand for templating. Participates in the initiation of viral DNA replication presumably by making primers accessible to the DNA polymerase
   3106..3651    +  rep_origin     p15A ori: Plasmids containing the medium-copy-number p15A origin of replication can be propagated in E. coli cells that contain a second plasmid with the ColE1 origin.
   3739..3794    +  rep_origin     RSF ori (fragment): Plasmids containing the RSF 1030 origin of replication can be propagated in E. coli cells that contain additional plasmids with compatible origins.
   3893..3914    -  misc_feature   bom (fragment): basis of mobility region from pBR322
   4018..4878    -  CDS            AmpR: β-lactamase; bla; confers resistance to ampicillin, carbenicillin, and related antibiotics
   4879..4983    -  promoter       AmpR promoter: bla
   5085..5372    +  CDS            O (fragment): VRPO_LAMBD - Protein inferred from homology: Swiss-Prot protein existence level 3. Necessary for the bidirectional replication of DNA. It interacts with the ori (origin of replication) region of the genome during the initiation of replication. From Escherichia phage lambda (Bacteriophage lambda).
