[The description below was written by a language model from this plasmid's Addgene catalogue record and pLannotate feature annotations shown in this document.]
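Description:
p70a-T7RNAP is a bacterial expression plasmid derived from the pBEST-Luc backbone and designed to supply T7 RNA polymerase in E. coli cell-free transcription-translation (TXTL) reactions. According to the record, the original pTacI promoter was replaced by the bacteriophage lambda OR2-OR1-Pr promoter carrying one mutation, the untranslated region was exchanged for the strong UTR1 leader, the firefly luciferase gene was replaced by the T7 polymerase coding sequence (cloned between BamHI and XhoI sites), and a T500 transcriptional terminator was added. The feature tables agree with this layout. They show a T7 gene 10-type ribosome binding site immediately upstream of a full-length T7 RNA polymerase open reading frame. The lambda promoter and the T500 terminator are not annotated as such, although a short lambda-derived fragment (called as part of the O gene) lies just upstream of the cassette on the circular map.

The plasmid is selected through a β-lactamase (AmpR) gene under its own promoter, and the annotated replication origin is p15A, consistent with the catalogue's low-copy designation. Small fragments resembling an RSF origin and the pBR322 bom region are also detected. The record specifies propagation in strain KL740 at reduced temperature. The catalogue lists a total size of 4486 bp, whereas both the depositor and the repository sequences are about 5.4 kb. The repository's sequencing also found a few discrepancies downstream of the insert whose functional impact is unknown.

In TXTL, the lambda promoter is transcribed by the extract's endogenous polymerase. The resulting T7 polymerase can then drive T7-promoter constructs, here in the context of an assay for characterising CRISPR protospacer-adjacent motifs.
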