Addgene plasmid #105683: p70a-T7RNAP
Purpose: Expresses T7 polymerase in cell-free TXTL.
Depositing lab: Chase Beisel. Depositing organization: North Carolina State University. Publication: A detailed cell-free transcription-translation-based assay to decipher CRISPR protospacer-adjacent motifs. Maxwell CS, Jacobsen T, Marshall R, Noireaux V, Beisel CL. Methods. 2018 Jul 1;143:48-57. doi: 10.1016/j.ymeth.2018.02.016. Epub 2018 Feb 24. PubMed 29486239.
Backbone
  Vector backbone: pBEST-Luc
  Backbone manufacturer: Promega
  Total vector size (bp): 4486
  Modifications to backbone: pTacI promoter was removed and replaced by the bacteriophage Lambda promoter OR2-OR1-Pr, with one mutation made in this promoter. Untranslated region was removed and replaced by UTR1, a powerful UTR (see reference related to plasmid #40019) Luc gene (firefly Luciferase) was removed and replaced by T7 polymerase. A transcriptional terminator was added, called T500 (see reference related to plasmid #40019).
  Vector type: Bacterial Expression
Growth in bacteria
  Bacterial resistance: Ampicillin, 100 μg/mL
  Growth temperature: 30°C
  Growth strain: KL740
  Growth instructions: This plasmid should be grown at 29C, and not above 30C.
  Copy number: Low Copy
Gene/Insert
  Gene/Insert name: T7 polymerase (alt name: T7 RNAP)
  Insert size (bp): 2687
  Promoter: OR2-OR1-Pr (bacteriophage Lambda with one mutation)
  Cloning method: Restriction Enzyme; 5′ cloning site BamHI (not destroyed); 3′ cloning site XhoI (not destroyed)
  Sequencing primers: 5′ CCGCAGAGTGGATGTTTGACAT; 3′ gaaggttctctgagctaccaac
Terms and licenses: Academic/Nonprofit Terms; Industry Terms: Not Available to Industry
Depositor comments: Strain KL740 (CGSC, https://cgsc.biology.yale.edu/Strain.php?ID=148712) Addgene QC NGS analysis identified a few sequence discrepancies downstream of the insert sequence, relative to the sequence provided by the depositing laboratory. It is unknown what impact this may have on plasmid function.
How to cite: p70a-T7RNAP was a gift from Chase Beisel (Addgene plasmid # 105683 ; http://n2t.net/addgene:105683 ; RRID:Addgene_105683)
